>Addgene plasmid #153945 | pPB CAG Gfi1:FLAG-IRES-EGFP | addgene full sequence | sequence record 307453 | Addgene NGS Result
GTAAAACGACGGCCAGTGAATTGTAATACGACTCACTATAGGGCGAATTGGGTACCTTAACCCTAGAAAG
ATAGTCTGCGTAAAATTGACGCATGCATTCTTGAAATATTGCTCTCTCTTTCTAAATAGCGCGAATCCGT
CGCTGTGCATTTAGGACATCTCAGTCGCCGCTTGGAGCTCCCGTGAGGCGTGCTTGTCAATGCGGTAAGT
GTCACTGATTTTGAACTATAACGACCGCGTGAGTCAAAATGACGCATGATTATCTTTTACGTGACTTTTA
AGATTTAACTCATACGATAATTATATTGTTATTTCATGTTCTACTTACGTGATAACTTATTATATATATA
TTTTCTTGTTATAGATATCGTCGGGTCGACATTGATTATTGACTAGTTATTAATAGTAATCAATTACGGG
GTCATTAGTTCATAGCCCATATATGGAGTTCCGCGTTACATAACTTACGGTAAATGGCCCGCCTGGCTGA
CCGCCCAACGACCCCCGCCCATTGACGTCAATAATGACGTATGTTCCCATAGTAACGCCAATAGGGACTT
TCCATTGACGTCAATGGGTGGAGTATTTACGGTAAACTGCCCACTTGGCAGTACATCAAGTGTATCATAT
GCCAAGTACGCCCCCTATTGACGTCAATGACGGTAAATGGCCCGCCTGGCATTATGCCCAGTACATGACC
TTATGGGACTTTCCTACTTGGCAGTACATCTACGTATTAGTCATCGCTATTACCATGGTCGAGGTGAGCC
CCACGTTCTGCTTCACTCTCCCCATCTCCCCCCCCTCCCCACCCCCAATTTTGTATTTATTTATTTTTTA
ATTATTTTGTGCAGCGATGGGGGCGGGGGGGGGGGGGGGGCGCGCGCCAGGCGGGGCGGGGCGGGGCGAG
GGGCGGGGCGGGGCGAGGCGGAGAGGTGCGGCGGCAGCCAATCAGAGCGGCGCGCTCCGAAAGTTTCCTT
TTATGGCGAGGCGGCGGCGGCGGCGGCCCTATAAAAAGCGAAGCGCGCGGCGGGCGGGAGTCGCTGCGCG
CTGCCTTCGCCCCGTGCCCCGCTCCGCCGCCGCCTCGCGCCGCCCGCCCCGGCTCTGACTGACCGCGTTA
CTCCCACAGGTGAGCGGGCGGGACGGCCCTTCTCCTCCGGGCTGTAATTAGCGCTTGGTTTAATGACGGC
TTGTTTCTTTTCTGTGGCTGCGTGAAAGCCTTGAGGGGCTCCGGGAGGGCCCTTTGTGCGGGGGGAGCGG
CTCGGGGGGTGCGTGCGTGTGTGTGTGCGTGGGGAGCGCCGCGTGCGGCTCCGCGCTGCCCGGCGGCTGT
GAGCGCTGCGGGCGCGGCGCGGGGCTTTGTGCGCTCCGCAGTGTGCGCGAGGGGAGCGCGGCCGGGGGCG
GTGCCCCGCGGTGCGGGGGGGGCTGCGAGGGGAACAAAGGCTGCGTGCGGGGTGTGTGCGTGGGGGGGTG
AGCAGGGGGTGTGGGCGCGTCGGTCGGGCTGCAACCCCCCCTGCACCCCCCTCCCCGAGTTGCTGAGCAC
GGCCCGGCTTCGGGTGCGGGGCTCCGTACGGGGCGTGGCGCGGGGCTCGCCGTGCCGGGCGGGGGGTGGC
GGCAGGTGGGGGTGCCGGGCGGGGCGGGGCCGCCTCGGGCCGGGGAGGGCTCGGGGGAGGGGCGCGGCGG
CCCCCGGAGCGCCGGCGGCTGTCGAGGCGCGGCGAGCCGCAGCCATTGCCTTTTATGGTAATCGTGCGAG
AGGGCGCAGGGACTTCCTTTGTCCCAAATCTGTGCGGAGCCGAAATCTGGGAGGCGCCGCCGCACCCCCT
CTAGCGGGCGCGGGGCGAAGCGGTGCGGCGCCGGCAGGAAGGAAATGGGCGGGGAGGGCCTTCGTGCGTC
GCCGCGCCGCCGTCCCCTTCTCCCTCTCCAGCCTCGGGGCTGTCCGCGGGGGGACGGCTGCCTTCGGGGG
GGACGGGGCAGGGCGGGGTTCGGCTTCTGGCGTGTGACCGGCGGCTCTAGAGCCTCTGCTAACCATGTTC
ATGCCTTCTTCTTTTTCCTACAGCTCCTGGGCAACGTGCTGGTTATTGTGCTGTCTCATCATTTTGGCAA
AGAATTGCTCGAGATGCCGCGCTCATTCCTGGTCAAGAGCAAGAAGGCGCACAGCTATCACCAGCCGCGT
TCTCCGGGGCCGGACTACTCCCTGCGCCTGGAGACCGTGCCTGCGCCGGGCAGAGCAGAGGGCGGCGCTG
TGAGTGCAGGCGAGTCGAAAATGGAGCCCCGAGAGCGTTTGTCCCCCGACTCTCAGCTTACCGAGGCTCC
CGACAGGGCCTCCGCGTCCCCCAACAGCTGCGAAGGCAGCGTTTGTGACCCCTGCTCCGAGTTCGAGGAC
TTTTGGAGGCCCCCTTCTCCCTCCGTGTCTCCAGCGTCGGAGAAGTCACTGTGCCGCTCTCTGGACGAAG
CCCAGCCCTACACGCTGCCTTTCAAGCCCTATGCATGGAGCGGTCTTGCTGGGTCTGACCTGCGGCACCT
GGTGCAGAGCTATCGGCAGTGCAGCGCGCTGGAGCGCAGCGCGGGCCTGAGCCTCTTCTGCGAGCGCGGC
TCGGAGCCGGGCCGCCCGGCAGCGCGCTACGGCCCCGAGCAGGCTGCGGGCGGAGCCGGTGCGGGACAGC
CAGGAGACTGCGGGGTCGCCGGGGGCGCCACCAGCGCTGCGGGCCTGGGGCTCTACGGCGACTTCGCGCC
TGCGGCGGCCGGGCTGTACGAGCGGCCGAGCACAGCAGCAGGCCGGCTGTACCAAGATCATGGCCACGAG
CTGCACGCGGACAAGAGCGTGGGCGTCAAGGTGGAGTCGGAGCTGCTTTGCACCCGTCTGCTGCTGGGCG
GCGGCTCCTACAAATGCATCAAATGCAGCAAGGTGTTCTCCACACCGCACGGGCTGGAGGTGCACGTGCG
CCGGTCCCACAGCGGCACAAGACCCTTTGCGTGCGAGATGTGCGGCAAGACCTTCGGGCACGCGGTGAGC
CTGGAGCAACACAAGGCAGTGCACTCCCAGGAACGCAGCTTTGACTGTAAGATCTGTGGCAAGAGCTTCA
AGAGGTCATCCACGCTGTCCACACATCTGCTCATTCACTCGGACACCCGGCCCTATCCCTGTCAGTACTG
TGGCAAAAGATTCCACCAGAAGTCAGATATGAAGAAACACACCTTCATCCACACAGGTGAGAAGCCCCAC
AAATGCCAGGTGTGCGGCAAAGCCTTCAGTCAGAGCTCCAACCTCATCACTCATAGCAGAAAGCACACAG
GCTTCAAGCCCTTTGGCTGTGACCTGTGTGGGAAGGGCTTCCAGAGGAAGGTGGATCTCAGGAGGCACCG
AGAGACTCAGCATGGACTCAAAGACTACAAAGACGATGACGACAAGTGATGAGAATTCTGCAGTCGACGG
TACCGCGGGCCCGGGATCCGCCCCTCTCCCTCCCCCCCCCCTAACGTTACTGGCCGAAGCCGCTTGGAAT
AAGGCCGGTGTGCGTTTGTCTATATGTTATTTTCCACCATATTGCCGTCTTTTGGCAATGTGAGGGTCCG
GAAACCTGGCCCTGTCTTCTTGACGAGCATTCCTAGGGGTCTTTCCCCTCTCGCCAAAGGAATGCAAGGT
CTGTTGAATGTCGTGAAGGAAGCAGTTCCTCTGGAAGCTTCTTGAAGACAAACAACGTCTGTAGCGACCC
TTTGCAGGCAGCGGAACCCCCCACCTGGCGACAGGTGCCTCTGCGGCCAAAAGCCACGTGTATAAGATAC
ACCTGCAAAGGCGGCACAACCCCAGTGCCACGTTGTGAGTTGGATAGTTGTGGAAAGAGTCAAATGGCTC
TCCTCAAGCGTATTCAACAAGGGGCTGAAGGATGCCCAGAAGGTACCCCATTGTATGGGATCTGATCTGG
GGCCTCGGTACACATGCTTTACATGTGTTTAGTCGAGGTTAAAAAAACGTCTAGGCCCCCCGAACCACGG
GGACGTGGTTTTCCTTTGAAAAACACGATGATAATATGGCCACAACCATGGTGAGCAAGGGCGAGGAGCT
GTTCACCGGGGTGGTGCCCATCCTGGTCGAGCTGGACGGCGACGTAAACGGCCACAAGTTCAGCGTGTCC
GGCGAGGGCGAGGGCGATGCCACCTACGGCAAGCTGACCCTGAAGTTCATCTGCACCACCGGCAAGCTGC
CCGTGCCCTGGCCCACCCTCGTGACCACCCTGACCTACGGCGTGCAGTGCTTCAGCCGCTACCCCGACCA
CATGAAGCAGCACGACTTCTTCAAGTCCGCCATGCCCGAAGGCTACGTCCAGGAGCGCACCATCTTCTTC
AAGGACGACGGCAACTACAAGACCCGCGCCGAGGTGAAGTTCGAGGGCGACACCCTGGTGAACCGCATCG
AGCTGAAGGGCATCGACTTCAAGGAGGACGGCAACATCCTGGGGCACAAGCTGGAGTACAACTACAACAG
CCACAACGTCTATATCATGGCCGACAAGCAGAAGAACGGCATCAAGGTGAACTTCAAGATCCGCCACAAC
ATCGAGGACGGCAGCGTGCAGCTCGCCGACCACTACCAGCAGAACACCCCCATCGGCGACGGCCCCGTGC
TGCTGCCCGACAACCACTACCTGAGCACTCAGTCCGCCCTGAGCAAAGACCCCAACGAGAAGCGCGATCA
CATGGTCCTGCTGGAGTTCGTGACCGCCGCCGGGATCACTCTCGGCATGGACGAGCTGTACAAGTAAAGC
GGCCGCAATTCACTCCTCAGGTGCAGGCTGCCTATCAGAAGGTGGTGGCTGGTGTGGCCAATGCCCTGGC
TCACAAATACCACTGAGATCTTTTTCCCTCTGCCAAAAATTATGGGGACATCATGAAGCCCCTTGAGCAT
CTGACTTCTGGCTAATAAAGGAAATTTATTTTCATTGCAATAGTGTGTTGGAATTTTTTGTGTCTCTCAC
TCGGAAGGACATATGGGAGGGCAAATCATTTAAAACATCAGAATGAGTATTTGGTTTAGAGTTTGGCAAC
ATATGCCCATATGCTGGCTGCCATGAACAAAGGTTGGCTATAAAGAGGTCATCAGTATATGAAACAGCCC
CCTGCTGTCCATTCCTTATTCCATAGAAAAGCCTTGACTTGAGGTTAGATTTTTTTTATATTTTGTTTTG
TGTTATTTTTTTCTTTAACATCCCTAAAATTTTCCTTACATGTTTTACTAGCCAGATTTTTCCTCCTCTC
CTGACTACTCCCAGTCATAGCTGTCCCTCTTCTCTTATGGAGATCCCTCGACCTGCACCGTCTATGGAGA
TCGGATCCTTTGTTACTTTATAGAAGAAATTTTGAGTTTTTGTTTTTTTTTAATAAATAAATAAACATAA
ATAAATTGTTTGTTGAATTTATTATTAGTATGTAAGTGTAAATATAATAAAACTTAATATCTATTCAAAT
TAATAAATAAACCTCGATATACAGACCGATAAAACACATGCGTCAATTTTACGCATGATTATCTTTAACG
TACGTCACAATATGATTATCTTTCTAGGGTTAAAGAGCTCCAGCTTTTGTTCCCTTTAGTGAGGGTTAAT
TTCGAGCTTGGCGTAATCATGGTCATAGCTGTTTCCTGTGTGAAATTGTTATCCGCTCACAATTCCACAC
AACATACGAGCCGGAAGCATAAAGTGTAAAGCCTGGGGTGCCTAATGAGTGAGCTAACTCACATTAATTG
CGTTGCGCTCACTGCCCGCTTTCCAGTCGGGAAACCTGTCGTGCCAGCTGCATTAATGAATCGGCCAACG
CGCGGGGAGAGGCGGTTTGCGTATTGGGCGCTCTTCCGCTTCCTCGCTCACTGACTCGCTGCGCTCGGTC
GTTCGGCTGCGGCGAGCGGTATCAGCTCACTCAAAGGCGGTAATACGGTTATCCACAGAATCAGGGGATA
ACGCAGGAAAGAACATGTGAGCAAAAGGCCAGCAAAAGGCCAGGAACCGTAAAAAGGCCGCGTTGCTGGC
GTTTTTCCATAGGCTCCGCCCCCCTGACGAGCATCACAAAAATCGACGCTCAAGTCAGAGGTGGCGAACC
CGACAGGACTATAAAGATACCAGGCGTTTCCCCCTGGAAGCTCCCTCGTGCGCTCTCCTGTTCCGACCCT
GCCGCTTACCGGATACCTGTCCGCCTTTCTCCCTTCGGGAAGCGTGGCGCTTTCTCATAGCTCACGCTGT
AGGTATCTCAGTTCGGTGTAGGTCGTTCGCTCCAAGCTGGGCTGTGTGCACGAACCCCCCGTTCAGCCCG
ACCGCTGCGCCTTATCCGGTAACTATCGTCTTGAGTCCAACCCGGTAAGACACGACTTATCGCCACTGGC
AGCAGCCACTGGTAACAGGATTAGCAGAGCGAGGTATGTAGGCGGTGCTACAGAGTTCTTGAAGTGGTGG
CCTAACTACGGCTACACTAGAAGAACAGTATTTGGTATCTGCGCTCTGCTGAAGCCAGTTACCTTCGGAA
AAAGAGTTGGTAGCTCTTGATCCGGCAAACAAACCACCGCTGGTAGCGGTGGTTTTTTTGTTTGCAAGCA
GCAGATTACGCGCAGAAAAAAAGGATCTCAAGAAGATCCTTTGATCTTTTCTACGGGGTCTGACGCTCAG
TGGAACGAAAACTCACGTTAAGGGATTTTGGTCATGAGATTATCAAAAAGGATCTTCACCTAGATCCTTT
TAAATTAAAAATGAAGTTTTAAATCAATCTAAAGTATATATGAGTAAACTTGGTCTGACAGTTACCAATG
CTTAATCAGTGAGGCACCTATCTCAGCGATCTGTCTATTTCGTTCATCCATAGTTGCCTGACTCCCCGTC
GTGTAGATAACTACGATACGGGAGGGCTTACCATCTGGCCCCAGTGCTGCAATGATACCGCGAGACCCAC
GCTCACCGGCTCCAGATTTATCAGCAATAAACCAGCCAGCCGGAAGGGCCGAGCGCAGAAGTGGTCCTGC
AACTTTATCCGCCTCCATCCAGTCTATTAATTGTTGCCGGGAAGCTAGAGTAAGTAGTTCGCCAGTTAAT
AGTTTGCGCAACGTTGTTGCCATTGCTACAGGCATCGTGGTGTCACGCTCGTCGTTTGGTATGGCTTCAT
TCAGCTCCGGTTCCCAACGATCAAGGCGAGTTACATGATCCCCCATGTTGTGCAAAAAAGCGGTTAGCTC
CTTCGGTCCTCCGATCGTTGTCAGAAGTAAGTTGGCCGCAGTGTTATCACTCATGGTTATGGCAGCACTG
CATAATTCTCTTACTGTCATGCCATCCGTAAGATGCTTTTCTGTGACTGGTGAGTACTCAACCAAGTCAT
TCTGAGAATAGTGTATGCGGCGACCGAGTTGCTCTTGCCCGGCGTCAATACGGGATAATACCGCGCCACA
TAGCAGAACTTTAAAAGTGCTCATCATTGGAAAACGTTCTTCGGGGCGAAAACTCTCAAGGATCTTACCG
CTGTTGAGATCCAGTTCGATGTAACCCACTCGTGCACCCAACTGATCTTCAGCATCTTTTACTTTCACCA
GCGTTTCTGGGTGAGCAAAAACAGGAAGGCAAAATGCCGCAAAAAAGGGAATAAGGGCGACACGGAAATG
TTGAATACTCATACTCTTCCTTTTTCAATATTATTGAAGCATTTATCAGGGTTATTGTCTCATGAGCGGA
TACATATTTGAATGTATTTAGAAAAATAAACAAATAGGGGTTCCGCGCACATTTCCCCGAAAAGTGCCAC
CTAAATTGTAAGCGTTAATATTTTGTTAAAATTCGCGTTAAATTTTTGTTAAATCAGCTCATTTTTTAAC
CAATAGGCCGAAATCGGCAAAATCCCTTATAAATCAAAAGAATAGACCGAGATAGGGT
[37 nt withheld, positions 7899-7935]
AAAGAACGTGGACTCCAACGTCAAAGG
[49 nt withheld, positions 7963-8011]
T
[91 nt withheld, positions 8013-8103]
G
[124 nt withheld, positions 8105-8228]
CCCATTCGCCATTCAGGCTGCGCAACTGTTGGGAAGGGCGATCGGTGCGGGCCTCTTCGCTATTACGCCA
GCTGGCGAAAGGGGGATGTGCTGCAAGGCGATTAAGTTGGGTAACGCCAGGGTTTTCCCAGTCACGACGT
T
Features (pLannotate 1.2.2; 20 found; start..end, strand, type, name):
     24..42      +  promoter       T7 promoter: promoter for bacteriophage T7 RNA polymerase
    378..757     +  enhancer       CMV enhancer: human cytomegalovirus immediate early enhancer
    759..1036    +  promoter       chicken β-actin promoter: No description available
   1037..2053    +  intron         chimeric intron: chimera between introns from chicken β-actin and rabbit β-globin
   2114..3031    +  CDS            Gfi1 (fragment): GFI1_MOUSE - Also known as Gfi-1. Experimental evidence at protein level: Swiss-Prot protein existence level 1. Transcription repressor essential for hematopoiesis. Functions in a cell-context and development-specific manner. Binds to 5'-TAAATCAC[AT]GCA-3' in the promoter region of a large number of genes. Component of several complexes, including the EHMT2-GFI1-HDAC1, AJUBA-GFI1-HDAC1 and RCOR-GFI-KDM1A-HDAC complexes, that suppress, via histone deacetylase (HDAC) recruitment, a number of genes implicated in multilineage blood cell development. Regulates neutrophil differentiation, promotes p
   3413..3449    +  misc_feature   MCS (fragment): multiple cloning site
   3451..4037    +  misc_feature   IRES2: internal ribosome entry site (IRES) of the encephalomyocarditis virus (EMCV)
   4038..4754    +  CDS            EGFP: EGFP is a basic (constitutively fluorescent) green fluorescent protein published in 1996, derived from Aequorea victoria. It is reported to be a rapidly-maturing weak dimer with moderate acid sensitivity.
   4766..4843    +  CDS            HBB (fragment): HBB_PONPY - Experimental evidence at transcript level: Swiss-Prot protein existence level 2. Involved in oxygen transport from the lung to the various peripheral tissues. From Pongo pygmaeus (Bornean orangutan).
   4914..4969    +  polyA_signal   β-globin poly(A) signal: rabbit β-globin polyadenylation signal (Gil and Proudfoot, 1987)
   5583..5601    -  promoter       T3 promoter: promoter for bacteriophage T3 RNA polymerase
   5646..5662    -  protein_bind   lac operator: The lac repressor binds to the lac operator to inhibit transcription in E. coli. This inhibition can be relieved by adding lactose or isopropyl-β-D-thiogalactopyranoside (IPTG). lac repressor encoded by lacI
   5670..5700    -  promoter       lac promoter: promoter for the E. coli lac operon
   5715..5736    -  protein_bind   CAP binding site: CAP binding activates transcription in the presence of cAMP. E. coli catabolite activator protein
   5749..5841    -  CDS            lacI (fragment): lac repressor; lacI; The lac repressor binds to the lac operator to inhibit transcription in E. coli. This inhibition can be relieved by adding lactose or isopropyl-β-D-thiogalactopyranoside (IPTG).
   6024..6611    -  rep_origin     ori: high-copy-number ColE1/pMB1/pBR322/pUC origin of replication
   6782..7642    -  CDS            AmpR: β-lactamase; bla; confers resistance to ampicillin, carbenicillin, and related antibiotics
   7643..7747    -  promoter       AmpR promoter: bla
   7800..8228    -  rep_origin     f1 ori (sequence partly withheld): f1 bacteriophage origin of replication; arrow indicates direction of (+) strand synthesis
   8233..21      -  CDS            lacZα (fragment) (across the origin): LacZα fragment of β-galactosidase; lacZ fragment
