[The description below was written by a language model from this plasmid's Addgene catalogue record and pLannotate feature annotations shown in this document.]
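Description:
pPB CAG Gfi1:FLAG-IRES-EGFP is a piggyBac transposon plasmid for mammalian expression, built to deliver mouse Gfi1 together with a green fluorescent reporter. It is propagated in E. coli as a high-copy plasmid through a ColE1/pUC-type origin and selected with ampicillin (AmpR, β-lactamase). The backbone also carries an f1 phage origin, T7 and T3 promoters, and lac promoter/operator and lacZα remnants typical of a pBluescript-like cloning vector. The annotated feature table does not call out the piggyBac terminal repeats. Their presence rests on the catalogue description of the backbone, and they would be expected to flank the expression cassette so that a co-supplied piggyBac transposase can excise it and integrate it into the host genome.

The payload is a single bicistronic transcription unit driven by the CAG promoter, annotated here as its three parts: the CMV immediate-early enhancer, the chicken β-actin promoter and a chimeric β-actin/β-globin intron, which together give strong, broadly active expression. Downstream lies the Gfi1 coding sequence, encoding a zinc-finger transcriptional repressor, with a C-terminal FLAG epitope according to the record. The automated annotation matches only part of the roughly 1.3 kb insert and does not mark the tag separately. An EMCV IRES then permits cap-independent translation of EGFP from the same mRNA, so fluorescence marks cells expressing Gfi1. The transcript ends at a rabbit β-globin polyadenylation signal. The small "HBB" hit just upstream of it is probably part of that β-globin 3′ region rather than a separate gene. The associated publication concerns modelling medulloblastoma in vivo and in human cerebellar organoids, consistent with using the vector for stable, traceable Gfi1 overexpression.
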