Addgene plasmid #153945: pPB CAG Gfi1:FLAG-IRES-EGFP
Purpose: piggyBac transposon vector with CAG promoter expressing FLAG-tagged Gfi1 and EGFP
Depositing lab: Luca Tiberi. Depositing organization: Universita degli Studi di Trento. Publication: Modeling medulloblastoma in vivo and with human cerebellar organoids. Ballabio C, Anderle M, Gianesello M, Lago C, Miele E, Cardano M, Aiello G, Piazza S, Caron D, Gianno F, Ciolfi A, Pedace L, Mastronuzzi A, Tartaglia M, Locatelli F, Ferretti E, Giangaspero F, Tiberi L. Nat Commun. 2020 Jan 29;11(1):583. doi: 10.1038/s41467-019-13989-3. PubMed 31996670.
Backbone
  Vector backbone: PiggyBac transposon
  Backbone size w/o insert (bp): 7061
  Vector type: Mammalian Expression
Growth in bacteria
  Bacterial resistance: Ampicillin, 100 μg/mL
  Growth temperature: 37°C
  Growth strain: DH5alpha
  Copy number: High Copy
Gene/Insert
  Gene/Insert name: Gfi1
  Species: M. musculus (mouse)
  Insert size (bp): 1305
  Entrez Gene: Gfi1 (a.k.a. Gfi-1, Pal-1, Pal1)
  Promoter: CAG
  Tag / fusion protein: FLAG (C terminal on insert)
  Cloning method: Restriction Enzyme; 5′ cloning site XhoI (unknown if destroyed); 3′ cloning site EcoRI (unknown if destroyed)
Terms and licenses: Academic/Nonprofit Terms; Industry Terms: Not Available to Industry
How to cite: pPB CAG Gfi1:FLAG-IRES-EGFP was a gift from Luca Tiberi (Addgene plasmid # 153945 ; http://n2t.net/addgene:153945 ; RRID:Addgene_153945)
